LOCUS       Exported 6505 bp ds-DNA circular SYN 12-MAY-2021
DEFINITION  synthetic circular DNA
ACCESSION   .
VERSION     .
KEYWORDS    pLIA (CC#1)
SOURCE      synthetic DNA construct
  ORGANISM  synthetic DNA construct
REFERENCE   1 (bases 1 to 6505)
  AUTHORS   Bao ZZ, Cepko CL
  TITLE     The expression and function of Notch pathway genes in the developing
            rat eye.
  JOURNAL   J Neurosci. 1997 Feb 15. 17(4):1425-34.
  PUBMED    9006984
REFERENCE   2 (bases 1 to 6505)
  AUTHORS   .
  TITLE     Direct Submission
  JOURNAL   Exported May 12, 2021 from SnapGene Server 1.1.58
            http://www.snapgene.com
FEATURES             Location/Qualifiers
     source          1..6505
                     /organism="synthetic DNA construct"
                     /mol_type="other DNA"
     primer_bind     complement(66..83)
                     /label=L4440
                     /note="L4440 vector, forward primer"
     rep_origin      complement(237..825)
                     /direction=LEFT
                     /label=ori
                     /note="high-copy-number ColE1/pMB1/pBR322/pUC origin of
                     replication"
     primer_bind     complement(317..336)
                     /label=pBR322ori-F
                     /note="pBR322 origin, forward primer"
     CDS             complement(1008..1868)
                     /codon_start=1
                     /gene="bla"
                     /product="beta-lactamase"
                     /label=AmpR
                     /note="confers resistance to ampicillin, carbenicillin, and
                     related antibiotics"
                     /translation="MSIQHFRVALIPFFAAFCLPVFAHPETLVKVKDAEDQLGARVGYI
                     ELDLNSGKILESFRPEERFPMMSTFKVLLCGAVLSRVDAGQEQLGRRIHYSQNDLVEYS
                     PVTEKHLTDGMTVRELCSAAITMSDNTAANLLLTTIGGPKELTAFLHNMGDHVTRLDRW
                     EPELNEAIPNDERDTTMPAAMATTLRKLLTGELLTLASRQQLIDWMEADKVAGPLLRSA
                     LPAGWFIADKSGAGERGSRGIIAALGPDGKPSRIVVIYTTGSQATMDERNRQIAEIGAS
                     LIKHW"
     primer_bind     1631..1650
                     /label=Amp-R
                     /note="Ampicillin resistance gene, reverse primer"
     promoter        complement(1869..1973)
                     /gene="bla"
                     /label=AmpR promoter
     misc_feature    2539..2738
                     /label=MMLV Psi
                     /note="packaging signal of Moloney murine leukemia virus
                     (MMLV)"
     CDS             2939..3355
                     /label=gag (truncated)
                     /note="truncated Moloney murine leukemia virus (MMLV) gag
                     gene lacking the start codon"
     primer_bind     3285..3307
                     /label=pLXSN 5'
                     /note="Murine stem cell virus, forward primer. Also called
                     MSCV"
     primer_bind     3323..3339
                     /label=pBABE 5'
                     /note="Psi packaging signal, forward primer for pBABE
                     vectors"
     misc_feature    3417..3983
                     /label=IRES
                     /note="internal ribosome entry site (IRES) of the
                     encephalomyocarditis virus (EMCV)"
     misc_feature    3434..3985
                     /label=IRES
                     /note="internal ribosome entry site (IRES) of the
                     encephalomyocarditis virus (EMCV)"
     primer_bind     complement(3578..3595)
                     /label=IRES reverse
                     /note="IRES internal ribosome entry site, reverse primer.
                     Also called pCDH-rev"
     primer_bind     3805..3824
                     /label=IRES-F
                     /note="IRES internal ribosome entry site, forward primer"
     LTR             5911..6504
                     /note="long terminal repeat from Moloney murine leukemia
                     virus"
ORIGIN
        1 ctgcattaat gaatcggcca acgcgcgggg agaggcggtt tgcgtattgg gcgctcttcc
       61 gcttcctcgc tcactgactc gctgcgctcg gtcgttcggc tgcggcgagc ggtatcagct
      121 cactcaaagg cggtaatacg gttatccaca gaatcagggg ataacgcagg aaagaacatg
      181 tgagcaaaag gccagcaaaa ggccaggaac cgtaaaaagg ccgcgttgct ggcgtttttc
      241 cataggctcc gcccccctga cgagcatcac aaaaatcgac gctcaagtca gaggtggcga
      301 aacccgacag gactataaag ataccaggcg tttccccctg gaagctccct cgtgcgctct
      361 cctgttccga ccctgccgct taccggatac ctgtccgcct ttctcccttc gggaagcgtg
      421 gcgctttctc atagctcacg ctgtaggtat ctcagttcgg tgtaggtcgt tcgctccaag
      481 ctgggctgtg tgcacgaacc ccccgttcag cccgaccgct gcgccttatc cggtaactat
      541 cgtcttgagt ccaacccggt aagacacgac ttatcgccac tggcagcagc cactggtaac
      601 aggattagca gagcgaggta tgtaggcggt gctacagagt tcttgaagtg gtggcctaac
      661 tacggctaca ctagaaggac agtatttggt atctgcgctc tgctgaagcc agttaccttc
      721 ggaaaaagag ttggtagctc ttgatccggc aaacaaacca ccgctggtag cggtggtttt
      781 tttgtttgca agcagcagat tacgcgcaga aaaaaaggat ctcaagaaga tcctttgatc
      841 ttttctacgg ggtctgacgc tcagtggaac gaaaactcac gttaagggat tttggtcatg
      901 agattatcaa aaaggatctt cacctagatc cttttaaatt aaaaatgaag ttttgcggcc
      961 ggccgcaaat caatctaaag tatatatgag taaacttggt ctgacagtta ccaatgctta
     1021 atcagtgagg cacctatctc agcgatctgt ctatttcgtt catccatagt tgcctgactc
     1081 cccgtcgtgt agataactac gatacgggag ggcttaccat ctggccccag tgctgcaatg
     1141 ataccgcgag acccacgctc accggctcca gatttatcag caataaacca gccagccgga
     1201 agggccgagc gcagaagtgg tcctgcaact ttatccgcct ccatccagtc tattaattgt
     1261 tgccgggaag ctagagtaag tagttcgcca gttaatagtt tgcgcaacgt tgttgccatt
     1321 gctgcaggca tcgtggtgtc acgctcgtcg tttggtatgg cttcattcag ctccggttcc
     1381 caacgatcaa ggcgagttac atgatccccc atgttgtgca aaaaagcggt tagctccttc
     1441 ggtcctccga tcgttgtcag aagtaagttg gccgcagtgt tatcactcat ggttatggca
     1501 gcactgcata attctcttac tgtcatgcca tccgtaagat gcttttctgt gactggtgag
     1561 tactcaacca agtcattctg agaatagtgt atgcggcgac cgagttgctc ttgcccggcg
     1621 tcaacacggg ataataccgc gccacatagc agaactttaa aagtgctcat cattggaaaa
     1681 cgttcttcgg ggcgaaaact ctcaaggatc ttaccgctgt tgagatccag ttcgatgtaa
     1741 cccactcgtg cacccaactg atcttcagca tcttttactt tcaccagcgt ttctgggtga
     1801 gcaaaaacag gaaggcaaaa tgccgcaaaa aagggaataa gggcgacacg gaaatgttga
     1861 atactcatac tcttcctttt tcaatattat tgaagcattt atcagggtta ttgtctcatg
     1921 agcggataca tatttgaatg tatttagaaa aataaacaaa taggggttcc gcgcacattt
     1981 ccccgaaaag tgccacctga cgtgctgcag aatatgggcc aaacaggata tctgtggtaa
     2041 gcagttcctg ccccggctca gggccaagaa cagatggaac agctgaatat gggccaaaca
     2101 ggatatctgt ggtaagcagt tcctgccccg gctcagggcc aagaacagat ggtccccaga
     2161 tgcggtccag ccctcagcag tttctagaga accatcagat gtttccaggg tgcccccaag
     2221 aacctgaaat gaccctggcc ttatttgaac taaccaatca gttcgtttct cgtttctgtt
     2281 ggggcgcttc tgttcccgga gctcaataaa agagcccaca acccttcatt gggggcgcca
     2341 gtcttccgat tgactgagtc gcccggtacc gtgtatccaa taaaccttct tgcagttgca
     2401 tcagacttgt ggtctcgctg ttccttggga gggtctcctc tgagtgattg acaacccgtc
     2461 agcggggtct ttcatttggg ggctcgtccg ggatcgggag acccttgccc agggaccacg
     2521 gacccaccac cgggaggcaa gctggccagc aacttatctg tgtctgtccg attgtctagt
     2581 gtctatgact gattttatgc gcctgcgtcg gtactagtta gctaactagc tctgtatctg
     2641 gcggacccgt ggtggaactg acgagttctg aacacccggc cgcaaccctg ggagacgtcc
     2701 cagggacttt gggggccgtt tttgtggccc gacctgagga agggagtcga tgtggaatcc
     2761 gaccccgtca ggatatgtgg ttctggtagg agacgagaac ctaaaacagt tcccgcctcc
     2821 gtctgaattt ttgctttcgg tttggaaccg aagccgcgcg tcttgtctgc tgcagcgctg
     2881 cagcatcgtt ctgtgttgtc tctgtctgac tgtgtttctg tatttgtctg aaaattaggg
     2941 ccagactgtt accaatccct taagtttgac cttaggtcac tggaaagatg tcgagcggat
     3001 cgctcacaac cagtcggtag atgtcaagaa gagacgttgg gttaccttct gctctgcaga
     3061 atggccaacc tttaacgtcg gatggccgcg agacggcacc tttaaccgag acctcatcac
     3121 ccaggttaag atcaaggtct tttcacctgg cccgcatgga cacccagacc aggtccccta
     3181 catcgtgacc tgggaagcct tggcttttga cccccctccc tgggtcaagc cctttgtaca
     3241 ccctaagcct ccgcctcctc ttcctccatc cgccccgtct ctcccccttg aacctcctcg
     3301 ttcgaccccg cctcgatcct ccctttatcc agccctcact ccttctctag gcgccggccg
     3361 gatccgcggc cgcataggcc actagtggat cccagtgtgg tggtacgtag gaattctccc
     3421 tccccccccc ctaacgttac tggccgaagc cgcttggaat aaggccggtg tgcgtttgtc
     3481 tatatgttat tttccaccat attgccgtct tttggcaatg tgagggcccg gaaacctggc
     3541 cctgtcttct tgacgagcat tcctaggggt ctttcccctc tcgccaaagg aatgcaaggt
     3601 ctgttgaatg tcgtgaagga agcagttcct ctggaagctt cttgaagaca aacaacgtct
     3661 gtagcgaccc tttgcaggca gcggaacccc ccacctggcg acaggtgcct ctgcggccaa
     3721 aagccacgtg tataagatac acctgcaaag gcggcacaac cccagtgcca cgttgtgagt
     3781 tggatagttg tggaaagagt caaatggctc tcctcaagcg tattcaacaa ggggctgaag
     3841 gatgcccaga aggtacccca ttgtatggga tctgatctgg ggcctcggtg cacatgcttt
     3901 acgtgtgttt agtcgaggtt aaaaaacgtc taggcccccc gaaccacggg gacgtggttt
     3961 tcctttgaaa aacacgatga taatatggcc aaatatgggg tcgaggctgc tgctgctgct
     4021 gctgctgggc ctgaggctac agctctccct gggcatcatc ctagttgagg aggagaaccc
     4081 ggacttctgg aaccgcgagg cagccgaggc cctgggtgcc gccaagaagc tgcagcctgc
     4141 acagacagcc gccaagaacc tcatcatctt cctgggcgat gggatggggg tgtctacggt
     4201 gacagctgcc aggatcctaa aagggcagaa gaaggacaaa ctggggcctg agatacccct
     4261 ggccatggac cgcttcccat atgtggctct gtccaagaca tacaatgtag acaaacatgt
     4321 gccagacagt ggagccacag ccacggccta cctgtgcggg gtcaagggca acttccagac
     4381 cattggcttg agtgcagccg cccgctttaa ccagtgcaac acgacacgcg gcaacgaggt
     4441 catctccgtg atgaatcggg ccaagaaagc agggaagtca gtgggagtgg taaccaccac
     4501 acgagtgcag cacgcctcgc cagccggcac ctacgcccac acggtgaacc gcaactggta
     4561 ctcggacgcc gacgtgcctg cctcggcccg ccaggagggg tgccaggaca tcgctacgca
     4621 gctcatctcc aacatggaca ttgatgtgat cctaggtgga ggccgaaagt acatgtttcg
     4681 catgggaacc ccagaccctg agtacccaga tgactacagc caaggtggga ccaggctgga
     4741 cgggaagaat ctggtgcagg aatggctcgg cgaacgccag ggtgcccggt acgtgtggaa
     4801 ccgcactgag ctcatgcagg cttccctgga cccgtctgtg acccatctca tgggtctctt
     4861 tgagcctgga gacatgaaat acgagatcca ccgagactcc acactggacc cctccctgat
     4921 ggagatgaca gaggctgccc tgcgcctgct gagcagacac ccccgcggct tcttcctctt
     4981 cgtggagggt ggtcgcatcg accatggtca tcatgaaagc agggcttacc gggcactgac
     5041 tgagacgatc atgttcgacg acgccattga gagggcgggc cagctcacca gcgaggagga
     5101 cacgctgagc ctcgtcactg ccgaccactc ccacgtcttc tccttcggag gctaccccct
     5161 gcgagggagc tccttcatcg ggctggccgc tggcaaggcc cgggacagga aggcctacac
     5221 ggtcctccta tacggaaacg gtccaggcta tgtgctcaag gacggcgccc ggccggatgt
     5281 taccgagagc gagagcggga gccccgagta tcggcagcag tcagcagtgc ccctggacga
     5341 agagacccac gcaggcgagg acgtggcggt gttcgcgcgc ggcccgcagg cgcacctggt
     5401 tcacggcgtg caggagcaga ccttcatagc gcacgtcatg gccttcgccg cctgcctgga
     5461 gccctacacc gcctgcgacc tggcgccccc cgccggcacc accgacgccg cgcacccggg
     5521 gcggtccgtg gtccccgcgt tgcttcctct gctggccggg accctgctgc tgctggagac
     5581 ggccactgct ccctgagtgt cccgtccctg gggctcctgc ttccccatcc cggagttctc
     5641 ctgctcccca cctcctgtcg tcctgcctgg cctccagccc gagtcgtcat ccccggagtc
     5701 cctatacaga ggtcctgcca tggaaccttc ccctccccgt gcgctctggg gactgagccc
     5761 atgacaccaa acctgcccct tggctgctct cggactccct accccaaccc cagggactgc
     5821 aggttgtgcc ctgtggctgc ctgcacccca ggaaaggagg gggctcaggc catccagcca
     5881 ccacctacag cccagtgggt acggtcgacc aatgaaagac cccacctgta ggtttggcaa
     5941 gctagcttaa gtaacgccat tttgcaaggc atggaaaaat acataactga gaatagagaa
     6001 gttcagatca aggtcaggaa cagatggaac agctgaatat gggccaaaca ggatatctgt
     6061 ggtaagcagt tcctgccccg gctcagggcc aagaacagat ggaacagctg aatatgggcc
     6121 aaacaggata tctgtggtaa gcagttcctg ccccggctca gggccaagaa cagatggtcc
     6181 ccagatgcgg tccagccctc agcagtttct agagaaccat cagatgtttc cagggtgccc
     6241 caaggacctg aaatgaccct gtgccttatt tgaactaacc aatcagttcg cttctcgctt
     6301 ctgttcgcgc gcttctgctc cccgagctca ataaaagagc ccacaacccc tcactcgggg
     6361 cgccagtcct ccgattgact gagtcgcccg ggtacccgtg tatccaataa accctcttgc
     6421 agttgcatcc gacttgtggt ctcgctgttc cttgggaggg tctcctctga gtgattgact
     6481 acccgtcagc gggggtcttt cattt
//
