[The description below was written by a language model from this plasmid's Addgene catalogue record and the feature table of its GenBank file.]
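Description:
pLIA (CC#1) is an empty, replication-incompetent Moloney murine leukemia virus (MMLV) retroviral expression vector of about 6.5 kb, derived from the pBABE backbone. In bacteria it is maintained through a high-copy ColE1/pUC-type origin and selected with ampicillin via the beta-lactamase gene and its own promoter. The viral portion includes the MMLV Psi packaging signal followed by a truncated gag segment lacking its start codon, an arrangement that promotes efficient encapsidation of the vector RNA without producing Gag protein. The depositor describes the vector as carrying the MMLV long terminal repeats. The annotated feature table marks only the downstream LTR explicitly, leaving the region upstream of Psi unannotated. Because no viral structural genes are present, particles must be produced with these functions supplied in trans.

The payload region consists of a small cloning site (NotI, SfiI, SnaBI and EcoRI) placed downstream of the gag fragment. It is followed by an encephalomyocarditis virus IRES whose eleventh ATG is fused in frame to the human placental alkaline phosphatase (PLAP) gene. The PLAP coding region is not annotated in the feature table, but it presumably occupies the unlabelled stretch between the IRES and the 3' LTR. A gene inserted at the cloning site is transcribed from the LTR as part of a bicistronic message: the inserted gene is translated cap-dependently, and PLAP is translated from the IRES. Infected cells and their progeny are therefore marked by a histochemically detectable reporter. The associated publication concerns Notch pathway genes in the developing rat eye, which fits use of the vector for misexpressing genes and tracking the transduced cells in developing tissue.
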