Addgene plasmid #15129: pLIA (CC#1)
Purpose: (Empty Backbone)
Depositing lab: Connie Cepko. Depositing organization: Harvard Medical School. Publication: The expression and function of Notch pathway genes in the developing rat eye. Bao ZZ, Cepko CL. J Neurosci. 1997 Feb 15. 17(4):1425-34. PubMed 9006984.
Backbone
  Vector backbone: pLIA
  Backbone manufacturer: Cepko Lab
  Backbone size (bp): 6500
  Vector type: Mammalian Expression, Retroviral
Growth in bacteria
  Bacterial resistance: Ampicillin, 100 μg/mL
  Growth temperature: 37°C
  Growth strain: DH5alpha
  Copy number: High Copy
Gene/Insert
  Gene/Insert name: None
  Tag / fusion protein: IRES-PLAP (C terminal on backbone)
  Cloning method: Restriction Enzyme
  Sequencing primers: 5′ pBABE 5'
Terms and licenses: Academic/Nonprofit Terms; Industry Terms: Not Available to Industry
Depositor comments: A replication-incompetent pLIA retroviral vector, based on the pBABE vector. In addition to the MMLV long terminal repeats, it also contains an internal ribosomal entry site (IRES) sequence derived from the encephalomyocarditis virus, in which the eleventh ATG of the IRES was fused in frame to the human placental alkaline phosphatase gene (PLAP). pLIA has a cloning site for expressing exogenous genes under the transcriptional control of the LTR. The cloning site contains NotI, SfiI, SnaBI, and EcoRI.
How to cite: pLIA (CC#1) was a gift from Connie Cepko (Addgene plasmid # 15129 ; http://n2t.net/addgene:15129 ; RRID:Addgene_15129)
