>Addgene plasmid #15129 | pLIA (CC#1) | addgene partial sequence | sequence record 21643 | pBABE-5
ANGTCGGCGGANNCGCGGCCGCANGGCNACTAGNTGGATCCCAGTGTGGNTGGTACGTAGGAAATTCCGC
CCCCCTNCCCCCCCCNTCAACCTANANNCCCCCNAAAGTTANTGGNCCAAACCNCTTGGAAAAANGCCGG
GGGGNGTTTNTCTANATNTTANTTTCCANCAAATTGCCGTNTTTTNGAAAANNGANGGCCCGNAAAANAG
GCCCTGTNTTNTTNAANANAANTNNTAGGGGNCTTTCCCCTCTCNCCAAANNAANGNAANGNCTNTTGAA
NGTCGNGAANNAANNANTTCCNCTGGAANCTTNTTGAAAAAAAAAAANGTNTGNAGNGACCCTTTNNAGG
GAGGGNAANCCCCCACCTGGGGAAANGGGCCTCTGNGGCCAAAANCCACGNNTANAAAAAAAANCTGNAA
ANGGGGNANAANCCCAGNGCCANGTTGTGAGTTGGAAANTTGTGGAAAAANNNAAANGGNTCTCCTNAAN
NGTATTNAANAAGGGGCTGAANGATGCCCAAAAGGNACCCCATTNTATGGGANCTNATCTGGGGCCNCGG
NGCANANGCTTTAAATGTGTTTAGGCGAGGTTAAAAAAANGNNTAGGCNCCCACNTTANANNNNNNNNNN
NNNNNNTNTNTNAAAAAAAANNAAANNTNGNNNNNAAGNTNNTNCTTNTGCTNCTTCTGGGCCTNANGCT
AAANCTCTCCCTGGGNATAATCCCAGTTGANNAGAAAACCCGGANTTTTGAANCCCAGNAACCNANGCCC
TGGGTNCNCAAAAANTGNNNCTGAAAAAAACCCAAAANCTATNNNTTTT
