>Addgene plasmid #15129 | pLIA (CC#1) | addgene partial sequence | sequence record 21644 | 15129 with pLXSN-F
NTNCCNANTCCTTTTCAGCCCTCACTCCTTCTCTAGGCGCCGGCCGGATCCGCGGCCGCATAGGCCACTA
GTGGATCCCAGTGTGGTGGTACGTAGGAATTCCGCCCCCCCCCCCCCCCCTCAAC
